Addgene plasmid #137870: pPN432
Purpose: Expression of gRNA a3 targeting TCF4 for CRISPRa; U6 promoter
Depositing lab: Lindy Barrett. Depositing organization: Broad Institute. Publication: A multiplexed gRNA piggyBac transposon system facilitates efficient induction of CRISPRi and CRISPRa in human pluripotent stem cells. Hazelbaker DZ, Beccard A, Angelini G, Mazzucato P, Messana A, Lam D, Eggan K, Barrett LE. Sci Rep. 2020 Jan 20;10(1):635. doi: 10.1038/s41598-020-57500-1. PubMed 31959800.
Backbone
  Vector backbone: pX330S-3
  Vector type: Mammalian Expression, CRISPR
Growth in bacteria
  Bacterial resistance: Spectinomycin, 50 μg/mL
  Growth temperature: 37°C
  Growth strain: DH5alpha
  Copy number: High Copy
Gene/Insert
  Gene/Insert name: TCF4
  gRNA/shRNA sequence: TTATTCGTGTTGCCGCTTCT
  Species: H. sapiens (human)
  Entrez Gene: TCF4 (a.k.a. CDG2T, E2-2, FCD2, FECD3, ITF-2, ITF2, PTHS, SEF-2, SEF2, SEF2-1, SEF2-1A, SEF2-1B, SEF2-1D, TCF-4, bHLHb19)
  Promoter: U6
  Cloning method: Restriction Enzyme; 5′ cloning site Unknown (unknown if destroyed)
Terms and licenses: Academic/Nonprofit Terms; Industry Terms: Not Available to Industry
How to cite: pPN432 was a gift from Lindy Barrett (Addgene plasmid # 137870 ; http://n2t.net/addgene:137870 ; RRID:Addgene_137870)
