[The description below was written by a language model from this plasmid's Addgene catalogue record and pLannotate feature annotations shown in this document.]
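Description:
pPN432 is a mammalian CRISPR plasmid built on the pX330S-3 backbone that expresses a single guide RNA, designated a3, directed against human TCF4 for CRISPR activation (CRISPRa). The guide is transcribed from the human U6 RNA polymerase III promoter and fused to the Streptococcus pyogenes Cas9 gRNA scaffold. A second, partial scaffold annotation lies immediately downstream. The plasmid is propagated in E. coli at high copy from a ColE1/pUC-type origin and selected with spectinomycin through the aadA (SmR) aminoglycoside adenylyltransferase gene. Small annotated fragments of a class 1 integron promoter, a gentamicin resistance gene, bom and rop appear to be remnants of the resistance cassette and backbone rather than functional units. An f1 phage origin and a single AAV2 ITR are also present.

Beyond the guide cassette named in the catalogue entry, the 8.7 kb sequenced record also carries a complete Pol II expression unit. It consists of a CMV enhancer, a hybrid chicken β-actin/minute virus of mice intron, an S. pyogenes Cas9 coding region (annotated as overlapping N- and C-terminal portions), a C-terminal nucleoplasmin nuclear localization signal and a bGH polyadenylation signal. The record does not state whether this Cas9 is nuclease-active, and no activator domain is annotated, so any transcriptional effector needed for CRISPRa would have to be supplied separately.

The associated publication describes a multiplexed gRNA piggyBac transposon system for CRISPRi and CRISPRa in human pluripotent stem cells. This suggests that pPN432 serves as a source of a single U6-gRNA unit within that system, although the record does not describe that step. No piggyBac elements are annotated in the plasmid itself.
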