Features (pLannotate 1.2.2; 18 found; start..end, strand, type, name):
      8..293     +  enhancer       CMV enhancer: human cytomegalovirus immediate early enhancer; contains an 18-bp deletion relative to the standard CMV enhancer
    571..798     +  intron         hybrid intron: hybrid between chicken β-actin (CBA) and minute virus of mice (MMV) introns (Gray et al., 2011)
    936..2651    +  CDS            Cas9(N): N-terminal portion of Streptococcus pyogenes Cas9 (Zetsche et al., 2015)
   2538..5036    +  CDS            Cas9(C): C-terminal portion of Streptococcus pyogenes Cas9 (Zetsche et al., 2015)
   5037..5084    +  CDS            nucleoplasmin NLS: bipartite nuclear localization signal from nucleoplasmin
   5118..5229    +  polyA_signal   bGH poly(A) signal: bovine growth hormone polyadenylation signal
   5334..5474    +  repeat_region  AAV2 ITR: inverted terminal repeat of adeno-associated virus serotype 2 inverted
   5479..5530    -  misc_feature   bom (fragment): basis of mobility region from pBR322
   5549..6004    +  rep_origin     f1 ori (sequence partly withheld): f1 bacteriophage origin of replication; arrow indicates direction of (+) strand synthesis
   6005..6054    -  misc_feature   bom (fragment): basis of mobility region from pBR322
   6156..6191    -  CDS            rop (fragment): Rop protein, which maintains plasmids at low copy number; rop
   6363..6386    +  promoter       Pc promoter (fragment): intI1 (promoter lies within the coding sequence); class 1 integron promoter
   6562..6618    +  CDS            GmR (fragment): gentamycin acetyltransferase; aacC1; confers resistance to gentamycin
   6625..7416    +  CDS            SmR: aminoglycoside adenylyltransferase (Murphy, 1985); aadA; confers resistance to spectinomycin and streptomycin
   7599..8187    +  rep_origin     ori: high-copy-number ColE1/pMB1/pBR322/pUC origin of replication
   8264..8504    +  promoter       U6 promoter: RNA polymerase III promoter for human U6 snRNA
   8534..8609    +  misc_RNA       gRNA scaffold: guide RNA scaffold for the Streptococcus pyogenes CRISPR/Cas9 system
   8616..8659    +  misc_RNA       gRNA scaffold (fragment): guide RNA scaffold for the Streptococcus pyogenes CRISPR/Cas9 system
>Addgene plasmid #137870 | pPN432 | addgene full sequence | sequence record 271868 | Addgene NGS Result
TGAGACCCGTTACATAACTTACGGTAAATGGCCCGCCTGGCTGACCGCCCAACGACCCCCGCCCATTGAC
GTCAATAGTAACGCCAATAGGGACTTTCCATTGACGTCAATGGGTGGAGTATTTACGGTAAACTGCCCAC
TTGGCAGTACATCAAGTGTATCATATGCCAAGTACGCCCCCTATTGACGTCAATGACGGTAAATGGCCCG
CCTGGCATTGTGCCCAGTACATGACCTTATGGGACTTTCCTACTTGGCAGTACATCTACGTATTAGTCAT
CGCTATTACCATGGTCGAGGTGAGCCCCACGTTCTGCTTCACTCTCCCCATCTCCCCCCCCTCCCCACCC
CCAATTTTGTATTTATTTATTTTTTAATTATTTTGTGCAGCGATGGGGGCGGGGGGGGGGGGGGCGCGCG
CCAGGCGGGGSGGGGSGGGGGGGGGGGSGGGGSGGGGSGRGGSGGRGRGGKGCGGCGGCAGCCAATCAGA
GCGGCGCGCTCCGAAAGTTTCCTTTTATGGCGAGGCGGCGGCGGCGGCGGCCCTATAAAAAGCGAAGCGC
GCGGCGGGCGGGAGTCGCTGCGCGCTGCCTTCGCCCCGTGCCCCGCTCCGCCGCCGCCTCGCGCCGCCCG
CCCCGGCTCTGACTGACCGCGTTACTCCCACAGGTGAGCGGGCGGGACGGCCCTTCTCCTCCGGGCTGTA
ATTAGCTGAGCAAGAGGTAAGGGTTTAAGGGATGGTTGGTTGGTGGGGTATTAATGTTTAATTACCTGGA
GCACCTGCCTGAAATCACTTTTTTTCAGGTTGGACCGGTGCCACCATGGACTATAAGGACCACGACGGAG
ACTACAAGGATCATGATATTGATTACAAAGACGATGACGATAAGATGGCCCCAAAGAAGAAGCGGAAGGT
CGGTATCCACGGAGTCCCAGCAGCCGACAAGAAGTACAGCATCGGCCTGGACATCGGCACCAACTCTGTG
GGCTGGGCCGTGATCACCGACGAGTACAAGGTGCCCAGCAAGAAATTCAAGGTGCTGGGCAACACCGACC
GGCACAGCATCAAGAAGAACCTGATCGGAGCCCTGCTGTTCGACAGCGGCGAAACAGCCGAGGCCACCCG
GCTGAAGAGAACCGCCAGAAGAAGATACACCAGACGGAAGAACCGGATCTGCTATCTGCAAGAGATCTTC
AGCAACGAGATGGCCAAGGTGGACGACAGCTTCTTCCACAGACTGGAAGAGTCCTTCCTGGTGGAAGAGG
ATAAGAAGCACGAGCGGCACCCCATCTTCGGCAACATCGTGGACGAGGTGGCCTACCACGAGAAGTACCC
CACCATCTACCACCTGAGAAAGAAACTGGTGGACAGCACCGACAAGGCCGACCTGCGGCTGATCTATCTG
GCCCTGGCCCACATGATCAAGTTCCGGGGCCACTTCCTGATCGAGGGCGACCTGAACCCCGACAACAGCG
ACGTTGACAAGCTGTTCATCCAGCTGGTGCAGACCTACAACCAGCTGTTCGAGGAAAACCCCATCAACGC
CAGCGGCGTGGACGCCAAGGCCATCCTGTCTGCCAGACTGAGCAAGAGCAGACGGCTGGAAAATCTGATC
GCCCAGCTGCCCGGCGAGAAGAAGAATGGCCTGTTCGGAAACCTGATTGCCCTGAGCCTGGGCCTGACCC
CCAACTTCAAGAGCAACTTCGACCTGGCCGAGGATGCCAAACTGCAGCTGAGCAAGGACACCTACGACGA
CGACCTGGACAACCTGCTGGCCCAGATCGGCGACCAGTACGCCGACCTGTTTCTGGCCGCCAAGAACCTG
TCCGACGCCATCCTGCTGAGCGACATCCTGAGAGTGAACACCGAGATCACCAAGGCCCCCCTGAGCGCCT
CTATGATCAAGAGATACGACGAGCACCACCAGGACCTGACCCTGCTGAAAGCTCTCGTGCGGCAGCAGCT
GCCTGAGAAGTACAAAGAGATTTTCTTCGACCAGAGCAAGAACGGCTACGCCGGCTACATTGACGGCGGA
GCCAGCCAGGAAGAGTTCTACAAGTTCATCAAGCCCATCCTGGAAAAGATGGACGGCACCGAGGAACTGC
TCGTGAAGCTGAACAGAGAGGACCTGCTGCGGAAGCAGCGGACCTTCGACAACGGCAGCATCCCCCACCA
GATCCACCTGGGAGAGCTGCACGCCATTCTGCGGCGGCAGGAAGATTTTTACCCATTCCTGAAGGACAAC
CGGGAAAAGATCGAGAAGATCCTGACCTTCCGCATCCCCTACTACGTGGGCCCTCTGGCCAGGGGAAACA
GCAGATTCGCCTGGATGACCAGAAAGAGCGAGGAAACCATCACCCCCTGGAACTTCGAGGAAGTGGTGGA
CAAGGGCGCTTCCGCCCAGAGCTTCATCGAGCGGATGACCAACTTCGATAAGAACCTGCCCAACGAGAAG
GTGCTGCCCAAGCACAGCCTGCTGTACGAGTACTTCACCGTGTATAACGAGCTGACCAAAGTGAAATACG
TGACCGAGGGAATGAGAAAGCCCGCCTTCCTGAGCGGCGAGCAGAAAAAGGCCATCGTGGACCTGCTGTT
CAAGACCAACCGGAAAGTGACCGTGAAGCAGCTGAAAGAGGACTACTTCAAGAAAATCGAGTGCTTCGAC
TCCGTGGAAATCTCCGGCGTGGAAGATCGGTTCAACGCCTCCCTGGGCACATACCACGATCTGCTGAAAA
TTATCAAGGACAAGGACTTCCTGGACAATGAGGAAAACGAGGACATTCTGGAAGATATCGTGCTGACCCT
GACACTGTTTGAGGACAGAGAGATGATCGAGGAACGGCTGAAAACCTATGCCCACCTGTTCGACGACAAA
GTGATGAAGCAGCTGAAGCGGCGGAGATACACCGGCTGGGGCAGGCTGAGCCGGAAGCTGATCAACGGCA
TCCGGGACAAGCAGTCCGGCAAGACAATCCTGGATTTCCTGAAGTCCGACGGCTTCGCCAACAGAAACTT
CATGCAGCTGATCCACGACGACAGCCTGACCTTTAAAGAGGACATCCAGAAAGCCCAGGTGTCCGGCCAG
GGCGATAGCCTGCACGAGCACATTGCCAATCTGGCCGGCAGCCCCGCCATTAAGAAGGGCATCCTGCAGA
CAGTGAAGGTGGTGGACGAGCTCGTGAAAGTGATGGGCCGGCACAAGCCCGAGAACATCGTGATCGAAAT
GGCCAGAGAGAACCAGACCACCCAGAAGGGACAGAAGAACAGCCGCGAGAGAATGAAGCGGATCGAAGAG
GGCATCAAAGAGCTGGGCAGCCAGATCCTGAAAGAACACCCCGTGGAAAACACCCAGCTGCAGAACGAGA
AGCTGTACCTGTACTACCTGCAGAATGGGCGGGATATGTACGTGGACCAGGAACTGGACATCAACCGGCT
GTCCGACTACGATGTGGACCATATCGTGCCTCAGAGCTTTCTGAAGGACGACTCCATCGACAACAAGGTG
CTGACCAGAAGCGACAAGAACCGGGGCAAGAGCGACAACGTGCCCTCCGAAGAGGTCGTGAAGAAGATGA
AGAACTACTGGCGGCAGCTGCTGAACGCCAAGCTGATTACCCAGAGAAAGTTCGACAATCTGACCAAGGC
CGAGAGAGGCGGCCTGAGCGAACTGGATAAGGCCGGCTTCATCAAGAGACAGCTGGTGGAAACCCGGCAG
ATCACAAAGCACGTGGCACAGATCCTGGACTCCCGGATGAACACTAAGTACGACGAGAATGACAAGCTGA
TCCGGGAAGTGAAAGTGATCACCCTGAAGTCCAAGCTGGTGTCCGATTTCCGGAAGGATTTCCAGTTTTA
CAAAGTGCGCGAGATCAACAACTACCACCACGCCCACGACGCCTACCTGAACGCCGTCGTGGGAACCGCC
CTGATCAAAAAGTACCCTAAGCTGGAAAGCGAGTTCGTGTACGGCGACTACAAGGTGTACGACGTGCGGA
AGATGATCGCCAAGAGCGAGCAGGAAATCGGCAAGGCTACCGCCAAGTACTTCTTCTACAGCAACATCAT
GAACTTTTTCAAGACCGAGATTACCCTGGCCAACGGCGAGATCCGGAAGCGGCCTCTGATCGAGACAAAC
GGCGAAACCGGGGAGATCGTGTGGGATAAGGGCCGGGATTTTGCCACCGTGCGGAAAGTGCTGAGCATGC
CCCAAGTGAATATCGTGAAAAAGACCGAGGTGCAGACAGGCGGCTTCAGCAAAGAGTCTATCCTGCCCAA
GAGGAACAGCGATAAGCTGATCGCCAGAAAGAAGGACTGGGACCCTAAGAAGTACGGCGGCTTCGACAGC
CCCACCGTGGCCTATTCTGTGCTGGTGGTGGCCAAAGTGGAAAAGGGCAAGTCCAAGAAACTGAAGAGTG
TGAAAGAGCTGCTGGGGATCACCATCATGGAAAGAAGCAGCTTCGAGAAGAATCCCATCGACTTTCTGGA
AGCCAAGGGCTACAAAGAAGTGAAAAAGGACCTGATCATCAAGCTGCCTAAGTACTCCCTGTTCGAGCTG
GAAAACGGCCGGAAGAGAATGCTGGCCTCTGCCGGCGAACTGCAGAAGGGAAACGAACTGGCCCTGCCCT
CCAAATATGTGAACTTCCTGTACCTGGCCAGCCACTATGAGAAGCTGAAGGGCTCCCCCGAGGATAATGA
GCAGAAACAGCTGTTTGTGGAACAGCACAAGCACTACCTGGACGAGATCATCGAGCAGATCAGCGAGTTC
TCCAAGAGAGTGATCCTGGCCGACGCTAATCTGGACAAAGTGCTGTCCGCCTACAACAAGCACCGGGATA
AGCCCATCAGAGAGCAGGCCGAGAATATCATCCACCTGTTTACCCTGACCAATCTGGGAGCCCCTGCCGC
CTTCAAGTACTTTGACACCACCATCGACCGGAAGAGGTACACCAGCACCAAAGAGGTGCTGGACGCCACC
CTGATCCACCAGAGCATCACCGGCCTGTACGAGACACGGATCGACCTGTCTCAGCTGGGAGGCGACAAAA
GGCCGGCGGCCACGAAAAAGGCCGGCCAGGCAAAAAAGAAAAAGTAAGAATTCCTAGAGCTCGCTGATCA
GCCTCGACTGTGCCTTCTAGTTGCCAGCCATCTGTTGTTTGCCCCTCCCCCGTGCCTTCCTTGACCCTGG
AAGGTGCCACTCCCACTGTCCTTTCCTAATAAAATGAGGAAATTGCATCGCATTGTCTGAGTAGGTGTCA
TTCTATTCTGGGGGGTGGGGTGGGGCAGGACAGCAAGGGGGAGGATTGGGAAGAGAATAGCAGGCATGCT
GGGGAGCGGCCGCAGGAACCCCTAGTGATGGAGTTGGCCACTCCCTCTCTGCGCGCTCGCTCGCTCACTG
AGGCCGGGCGACCAAAGGTCGCCCGACGCCCGGGCTTTGCCCGGGCGGCCTCAGTGAGCGAGCGAGCGCG
CAGCTGCCTGCAGGGGCGCCTGATGCGGTATTTTCTCCTTACGCATCTGTGCGGTATTTCACACCGCATA
[95 nt withheld, positions 5531-5625]
T
[46 nt withheld, positions 5627-5672]
C
[141 nt withheld, positions 5674-5814]
CCTTTGACGTTGGAGTCCACGTTCTTT
[37 nt withheld, positions 5842-5878]
ACTCTATCTCGGGCTATTCTTTTGATTTATAAGGGATTTTGCCGATTTCGGTCTATTGGTTAAAAAATGA
GCTGATTTAACAAAAATTTAACGCGAATTTTAACAAAATATTAACGTTTACAATTTTATGGTGCACTCTC
AGTACAATCTGCTCTGATGCCGCATAGTTAAGCCAGCCCCGACACCCGCCAACACCCGCTGACGCGCCCT
GACGGGCTTGTCTGCTCCCGGCATCCGCTTACAGACAAGCTGTGACCGTCTCCGGGAGCTGCATGTGTCA
GAGGTTTTCACCGTCATCACCGAAACGCGCGAGACGAAAGGGCCTCGTGATACGCCTATTTTTATAGGTT
AATGTCATGATAATAATGGTTTCTTAGACGTCAGGTGGCACTTCCAGCCAGGACAGAAATGCCTCGACTT
CGCTGCTACCCAAGGTTGCCGGGTGACGCACACCGTGGAAACGGATGAAGGCACGAACCCAGTGGACATA
AGCCTGTTCGGTTCGTAAGCTGTAATGCAAGTAGCGTATGCGCTCACGCAACTGGTCCAGAACCTTGACC
GAACGCAGCGGTGGTAACGGCGCAGTGGCGGTTTTCATGGCTTGTTATGACTGTTTTTTTGGGGTACAGT
CTATGCCTCGGGCATCCAAGCAGCAAGCGCGTTACGCCGTGGGTCGATGTTTGATGTTATGGAGCAGCAA
CGATGTTACGCAGCAGGGCAGTCGCCCTAAAACAAAGTTAAACATTATGAGGGAAGCGGTGATCGCCGAA
GTATCGACTCAACTATCAGAGGTAGTTGGCGTCATCGAGCGCCATCTCGAACCGACGTTGCTGGCCGTAC
ATTTGTACGGCTCCGCAGTGGATGGCGGCCTGAAGCCACACAGTGATATTGATTTGCTGGTTACGGTGAC
CGTAAGGCTTGATGAAACAACGCGGCGAGCTTTGATCAACGACCTTTTGGAAACTTCGGCTTCCCCTGGA
GAGAGCGAGATTCTCCGCGCTGTAGAAGTCACCATTGTTGTGCACGACGACATCATTCCGTGGCGTTATC
CAGCTAAGCGCGAACTGCAATTTGGAGAATGGCAGCGCAATGACATTCTTGCAGGTATCTTCGAGCCAGC
CACGATCGACATTGATCTGGCTATCTTGCTGACAAAAGCAAGAGAACATAGCGTTGCCTTGGTAGGTCCA
GCGGCGGAGGAACTCTTTGATCCGGTTCCTGAACAGGATCTATTTGAGGCGCTAAATGAAACCTTAACGC
TATGGAACTCGCCGCCCGACTGGGCTGGCGATGAGCGAAATGTAGTGCTTACGTTGTCCCGCATTTGGTA
CAGCGCAGTAACCGGCAAAATCGCGCCGAAGGATGTCGCTGCCGACTGGGCAATGGAGCGCCTGCCGGCC
CAGTATCAGCCCGTCATACTTGAAGCTAGACAGGCTTATCTTGGACAAGAAGAAGATCGCTTGGCCTCGC
GCGCAGATCAGTTGGAAGAATTTGTCCACTACGTGAAAGGCGAGATCACCAAGGTAGTCGGCAAATAAAA
GCATTGGTAACTGTCAGACCAAGTTTACTCATATATACTTTAGATTGATTTAAAACTTCATTTTTAATTT
AAAAGGATCTAGGTGAAGATCCTTTTTGATAATCTCATGACCAAAATCCCTTAACGTGAGTTTTCGTTCC
ACTGAGCGTCAGACCCCGTAGAAAAGATCAAAGGATCTTCTTGAGATCCTTTTTTTCTGCGCGTAATCTG
CTGCTTGCAAACAAAAAAACCACCGCTACCAGCGGTGGTTTGTTTGCCGGATCAAGAGCTACCAACTCTT
TTTCCGAAGGTAACTGGCTTCAGCAGAGCGCAGATACCAAATACTGTTCTTCTAGTGTAGCCGTAGTTAG
GCCACCACTTCAAGAACTCTGTAGCACCGCCTACATACCTCGCTCTGCTAATCCTGTTACCAGTGGCTGC
TGCCAGTGGCGATAAGTCGTGTCTTACCGGGTTGGACTCAAGACGATAGTTACCGGATAAGGCGCAGCGG
TCGGGCTGAACGGGGGGTTCGTGCACACAGCCCAGCTTGGAGCGAACGACCTACACCGAACTGAGATACC
TACAGCGTGAGCTATGAGAAAGCGCCACGCTTCCCGAAGGGAGAAAGGCGGACAGGTATCCGGTAAGCGG
CAGGGTCGGAACAGGAGAGCGCACGAGGGAGCTTCCAGGGGGAAACGCCTGGTATCTTTATAGTCCTGTC
GGGTTTCGCCACCTCTGACTTGAGCGTCGATTTTTGTGATGCTCGTCAGGGGGGCGGAGCCTATGGAAAA
ACGCCAGCAACGCGGCCTTTTTACGGTTCCTGGCCTTTTGCTGGCCTTTTGCTCAGGTCTCATCTAGAGG
CATGTGAGGGCCTATTTCCCATGATTCCTTCATATTTGCATATACGATACAAGGCTGTTAGAGAGATAAT
TGGAATTAATTTGACTGTAAACACAAAGATATTAGTACAAAATACGTGACGTAGAAAGTAATAATTTCTT
GGGTAGTTTGCAGTTTTAAAATTATGTTTTAAAATGGACTATCATATGCTTACCGTAACTTGAAAGTATT
TCGATTTCTTGGCTTTATATATCTTGTGGAAAGGACGAAACACCGTTATTCGTGTTGCCGCTTCTGTTTT
AGAGCTAGAAATAGCAAGTTAAAATAAGGCTAGTCCGTTATCAACTTGAAAAAGTGGCACCGAGTCGGTG
CTTTTTTGTTTTAGAGCTAGAAATAGCAAGTTAAAATAAGGCTAGTCCGTTTTTAGCGCGTGCGCCAATT
CTGCAGACAAATGGCTCTAG
